>Addgene plasmid #204529 | pLKO.3R/MPL-shRNA4 | addgene full sequence | sequence record 407299 | Addgene NGS Result
AGGAACAGGTGGTGGCGGCCCTCGGCGCGCTCGTACTGCTCCACGATGGTGTAGTCCTCGTTGTGGGAGG
TGATGTCCAGCTTGGAGTCCACGTAGTAGTAGCCGGGCAGCTGCACGGGCTTCTTGGCCATGTAGATGGA
CTTGAACTCCACCAGGTAGTGGCCGCCGTCCTTCAGCTTCAGGGCCTTGTGGATCTCGCCCTTCAGCACG
CCGTCGCGGGGGTACAGGCGCTCGGTGGAGGCCTCCCAGCCCATAGTCTTCTTCTGCATTACGGGGCCGT
CGGAGGGGAAGTTCACGCCGATGAACTTCACCTTGTAGATGAAGGAGCCGTCCTGCAGGGAGGAGTCCTG
GGTCACGGTCACCACGCCGCCGTCCTCGAAGTTCATCACGCGCTCCCACTTGAAGCCCTCGGGGAAGGAC
AGCTTCTTGTAGTCGGGGATGTCGGCGGGGTGCTTCACGTACACCTTGGAGCCGTACTGGAACTGGGGGG
ACAGGATGTCCCAGGCGAAGGGCAGGGGGCCGCCCTTGGTCACCTTCAGCTTGGCGGTCTGGGTGCCCTC
GTAGGGGCGGCCCTCGCCCTCGCCCTCGATCTCGAACTCGTGGCCGTTCACGGAGCCCTCCATGCGCACC
TTGAAGCGCATGAACTCCTTGATGACGTCCTCGGAGGAGGCCATGGTGGCGGATCCCCCTGGGGAGAGAG
GTCGGTGATTCGGTCAACGAGGGAGCCGACTGCCGACGTGCGCTCCGGAGGCTTGCAGAATGCGGAACAC
CGCGCGGGCAGGAACAGGGCCCACACTACCGCCCCACACCCCGCCTCCCGCACCGCCCCTTCCCGGCCGC
TGCTCTCGGCGCGCCCTGCTGAGCAGCCGCTATTGGCCACAGCCCATCGCGGTCGGCGCGCTGCCATTGC
TCCCTGGCGCTGTCCGTCTGCGAGGGTACTAGTGAGACGTGCGGCTTCCGTTTGTCACGTCCGGCACGCC
GCGAACCGCAAGGAACCTTCCCGACTTAGGGGCGGAGCAGGAAGCGTCGCCGGGGGGCCCACAAGGGTAG
CGGCGAAGATCCGGGTGACGCTGCGAACGGACGTGAAGAATGTGCGAGACCCAGGGTCGGCGCCGCTGCG
TTTCCCGGAACCACGCCCAGAGCAGCCGCGTCCCTGCGCAAACCCAGGGCTGCCTTGGAAAAGGCGCAAC
CCCAACCCCCTCGAGCCGCGGCCAAAGTGGATCTCTGCTGTCCCTGTAATAAACCCGAAAATTTTGAATT
TTTGTAATTTGTTTTTGTAATTCTTTAGTTTGTATGTCTGTTGCTATTATGTCTACTATTCTTTCCCCTG
CACTGTACCCCCCAATCCCCCCTTTTCTTTTAAAATTGTGGATGAATACTGCCATTTGTCTCGAGGTCGA
AAACTGGTTTAATTAAGTAGCTCGAGGTGGAATTCAAAAACCTCTGGGTGAAGAATGTGTTCTCGAGAAC
ACATTCTTCACCCAGAGGCCGGTGTTTCGTCCTTTCCACAAGATATATAAAGCCAAGAAATCGAAATACT
TTCAAGTTACGGTAAGCATATGATAGTCCATTTTAAAACATAATTTTAAAACTGCAAACTACCCAAGAAA
TTATTACTTTCTACGTCACGTATTTTGTACTAATATCTTTGTGTTTACAGTCAAATTAATTCTAATTATC
TCTCTAACAGCCTTGTATCGTATATGCAAATATGAAGGAATCATGGGAAATAGGCCCTCTTCCTGCCCGA
CCTTGTCGACAGGACTCGACTGACGCGTGTACCCCCTTACTTGAGGATAAATTATGTCTAATATTCAAAC
TGGCGCCGAGCGTATGCCGCATGACCTTTCCCATCTTGGCTTCCTTGCTGGTCAGATTGGTCGTCTTATT
ACCATTTCAACTACTCCGGTTATCGCTGGCGACTCCTTCGAGATGGACGCCGTTGGCGCTCTCCGTCTTT
CTCCATTGCGTCGTGGTCGAGGCTAGTCTCGTGATCGATACCGTCGAGATCCGTTCACTAATCGAATGGA
TCTGTCTCTGTCTCTCTCTCCACCTTCTTCTTCTATTCCTTCGGGCCTGTCGGGTCCCCTCGGGGTTGGG
AGGTGGGTCTGAAACGATAATGGTGAATATCCCTGCCTAACTCTATTCACTATAGAAAGTACAGCAAAAA
CTATTCTTAAACCTACCAAGCCTCCTACTATCATTATGAATAATTTTATATACCACAGCCAATTTGTTAT
GTTAAACCAATTCCACAAACTTGCCCATTTATCTAATTCCAATAATTCTTGTTCATTCTTTTCTTGCTGG
TTTTGCGATTCTTCAATTAAGGAGTGTATTAAGCTTGTGTAATTGTTAATTTCTCTGTCCCACTCCATCC
AGGTCGTGTGATTCCAAATCTGTTCCAGAGATTTATTACTCCAACTAGCATTCCAAGGCACAGCAGTGGT
GCAAATGAGTTTTCCAGAGCAACCCCAAATCCCCAGGAGCTGTTGATCCTTTAGGTATCTTTCCACAGCC
AGGATTCTTGCCTGGAGCTGCTTGATGCCCCAGACTGTGAGTTGCAACAGATGCTGTTGCGCCTCAATAG
CCCTCAGCAAATTGTTCTGCTGCTGCACTATACCAGACAATAATTGTCTGGCCTGTACCGTCAGCGTCAT
TGACGCTGCGCCCATAGTGCTTCCTGCTGCTCCCAAGAACCCAAGGAACAAAGCTCCTATTCCCACTGCT
CTTTTTTCTCTCTGCACCACTCTTCTCTTTGCCTTGGTGGGTGCTACTCCTAATGGTTCAATTTTTACTA
CTTTATATTTATATAATTCACTTCTCCAATTGTCCCTCATATCTCCTCCTCCAGGTCTGAAGATCAGCGG
CCGCTTGCTGTGCGGTGGTCTTACTTTTGTTTTGCTCTTCCTCTATCTTGTCTAAAGCTTCCTTGGTGTC
TTTTATCTCTATCCTTTGATGCACACAATAGAGGGTTGCTACTGTATTATATAATGATCTAAGTTCTTCT
GATCCTGTCTGAAGGGATGGTTGTAGCTGTCCCAGTATTTGTCTACAGCCTTCTGATGTTTCTAACAGGC
CAGGATTAACTGCGAATCGTTCTAGCTCCCTGCTTGCCCATACTATATGTTTTAATTTATATTTTTTCTT
TCCCCCTGGCCTTAACCGAATTTTTTCCCATCGCGATCTAATTCTCCCCCGCTTAATACTGACGCTCTCG
CACCCATCTCTCTCCTTCTAGCCTCCGCTAGTCAAAATTTTTGGCGTACTCACCAGTCGCCGCCCCTCGC
CTCTTGCCGTGCGCGCTTCAGCAAGCCGAGTCCTGCGTCGAGAGAGCTCCTCTGGTTTCCCTTTCGCTTT
CAAGTCCCTGTTCGGGCGCCACTGCTAGAGATTTTCCACACTGACTAAAAGGGTCTGAGGGATCTCTAGT
TACCAGAGTCACACAACAGACGGGCACACACTACTTGAAGCACTCAAGGCAAGCTTTATTGAGGCTTAAG
CAGTGGGTTCCCTAGTTAGCCAGAGAGCTCCCAGGCTCAGATCTGGTCTAACCAGAGAGACCCGTTTATG
TATCGAGCTAGGCACTTAAATACAATATCTCTGCAATGCGGCAATTCAGTGGTTCGTCCAATCCATGTCA
GACCCGTCTGTTGCCTTCCTAATAAGGCACGATCGTACCACCTTACTTCCACCAATCGGCATGCACGGTG
CTTTTTCTCTCCTTGTAAGGCATGTTGCTAACTCATCGTTACCATGTTGCAAGACTACAAGAGTATTGCA
TAAGACTACATTAAGCTTGCAGCTCCAGCTTTTGTTCCCTTTAGTGAGGGTTAATTGCGCGCTTGGCGTA
ATCATGGTCATAGCTGTTTCCTGTGTGAAATTGTTATCCGCTCACAATTCCACACAACATACGAGCCGGA
AGCATAAAGTGTAAAGCCTGGGGTGCCTAATGAGTGAGCTAACTCACATTAATTGCGTTGCGCTCACTGC
CCGCTTTCCAGTCGGGAAACCTGTCGTGCCAGCTGCATTAATGAATCGGCCAACGCGCGGGGAGAGGCGG
TTTGCGTATTGGGCGCTCTTCCGCTTCCTCGCTCACTGACTCGCTGCGCTCGGTCGTTCGGCTGCGGCGA
GCGGTATCAGCTCACTCAAAGGCGGTAATACGGTTATCCACAGAATCAGGGGATAACGCAGGAAAGAACA
TGTGAGCAAAAGGCCAGCAAAAGGCCAGGAACCGTAAAAAGGCCGCGTTGCTGGCGTTTTTCCATAGGCT
CCGCCCCCCTGACGAGCATCACAAAAATCGACGCTCAAGTCAGAGGTGGCGAAACCCGACAGGACTATAA
AGATACCAGGCGTTTCCCCCTGGAAGCTCCCTCGTGCGCTCTCCTGTTCCGACCCTGCCGCTTACCGGAT
ACCTGTCCGCCTTTCTCCCTTCGGGAAGCGTGGCGCTTTCTCATAGCTCACGCTGTAGGTATCTCAGTTC
GGTGTAGGTCGTTCGCTCCAAGCTGGGCTGTGTGCACGAACCCCCCGTTCAGCCCGACCGCTGCGCCTTA
TCCGGTAACTATCGTCTTGAGTCCAACCCGGTAAGACACGACTTATCGCCACTGGCAGCAGCCACTGGTA
ACAGGATTAGCAGAGCGAGGTATGTAGGCGGTGCTACAGAGTTCTTGAAGTGGTGGCCTAACTACGGCTA
CACTAGAAGAACAGTATTTGGTATCTGCGCTCTGCTGAAGCCAGTTACCTTCGGAAAAAGAGTTGGTAGC
TCTTGATCCGGCAAACAAACCACCGCTGGTAGCGGTGGTTTTTTTGTTTGCAAGCAGCAGATTACGCGCA
GAAAAAAAGGATCTCAAGAAGATCCTTTGATCTTTTCTACGGGGTCTGACGCTCAGTGGAACGAAAACTC
ACGTTAAGGGATTTTGGTCATGAGATTATCAAAAAGGATCTTCACCTAGATCCTTTTAAATTAAAAATGA
AGTTTTAAATCAATCTAAAGTATATATGAGTAAACTTGGTCTGACAGTTACCAATGCTTAATCAGTGAGG
CACCTATCTCAGCGATCTGTCTATTTCGTTCATCCATAGTTGCCTGACTCCCCGTCGTGTAGATAACTAC
GATACGGGAGGGCTTACCATCTGGCCCCAGTGCTGCAATGATACCGCGAGACCCACGCTCACCGGCTCCA
GATTTATCAGCAATAAACCAGCCAGCCGGAAGGGCCGAGCGCAGAAGTGGTCCTGCAACTTTATCCGCCT
CCATCCAGTCTATTAATTGTTGCCGGGAAGCTAGAGTAAGTAGTTCGCCAGTTAATAGTTTGCGCAACGT
TGTTGCCATTGCTACAGGCATCGTGGTGTCACGCTCGTCGTTTGGTATGGCTTCATTCAGCTCCGGTTCC
CAACGATCAAGGCGAGTTACATGATCCCCCATGTTGTGCAAAAAAGCGGTTAGCTCCTTCGGTCCTCCGA
TCGTTGTCAGAAGTAAGTTGGCCGCAGTGTTATCACTCATGGTTATGGCAGCACTGCATAATTCTCTTAC
TGTCATGCCATCCGTAAGATGCTTTTCTGTGACTGGTGAGTACTCAACCAAGTCATTCTGAGAATAGTGT
ATGCGGCGACCGAGTTGCTCTTGCCCGGCGTCAATACGGGATAATACCGCGCCACATAGCAGAACTTTAA
AAGTGCTCATCATTGGAAAACGTTCTTCGGGGCGAAAACTCTCAAGGATCTTACCGCTGTTGAGATCCAG
TTCGATGTAACCCACTCGTGCACCCAACTGATCTTCAGCATCTTTTACTTTCACCAGCGTTTCTGGGTGA
GCAAAAACAGGAAGGCAAAATGCCGCAAAAAAGGGAATAAGGGCGACACGGAAATGTTGAATACTCATAC
TCTTCCTTTTTCAATATTATTGAAGCATTTATCAGGGTTATTGTCTCATGAGCGGATACATATTTGAATG
TATTTAGAAAAATAAACAAATAGGGGTTCCGCGCACATTTCCCCGAAAAGTGCCACCTAAATTGTAAGCG
TTAATATTTTGTTAAAATTCGCGTTAAATTTTTGTTAAATCAGCTCATTTTTTAACCAATAGGCCGAAAT
CGGCAAAATCCCTTATAAATCAAAAGAATAGACCGAGATAGGGT
[37 nt withheld, positions 6135-6171]
AAAGAACGTGGACTCCAACGTCAAAGG
[49 nt withheld, positions 6199-6247]
T
[91 nt withheld, positions 6249-6339]
G
[124 nt withheld, positions 6341-6464]
CCCATTCGCCATTCAGGCTGCGCAACTGTTGGGAAGGGCGATCGGTGCGGGCCTCTTCGCTATTACGCCA
GCTGGCGAAAGGGGGATGTGCTGCAAGGCGATTAAGTTGGGTAACGCCAGGGTTTTCCCAGTCACGACGT
TGTAAAACGACGGCCAGTGAGCGCGCGTAATACGACTCACTATAGGGCGAATTGGGTACGTCCCTAGGCC
TCCAAAAAAGCCTCCTCACTACTTCTGGAATAGCTCAGAGGCCGAGGCGGCCTCGGCCTCTGCATAAATA
AAAAAAATTAGTCAGCCATGGGGCGGAGAATGGGCGGAACTGGGCGGAGTTAGGGGCGGGATGGGCGGAG
TTAGGGGCGGGATAGCTAGAGCCAGACATGATAAGATACATTGATGAGTTTGGACAAACCACAACTAGAA
TGCAGTGAAAAAAATGCTTTATTTGTGAAATTTGTGATGCTATTGCTTTATTTGTAACCATTATAAGCTG
CAATAAACAAGTTCCTCTCACTCTCTGATATTCATTTCTTTGCAAGTTATAAATACTGAATAATAAGATG
ACATGAACTACTACTGCTAGAGATTTTCCACACTGACTAAAAGGGTCTGAGGGATCTCTAGTTACCAGAG
TCACACAACAGACGGGCACACACTACTTGAAGCACTCAAGGCAAGCTTTATTGAGGCTTAAGCAGTGGGT
TCCCTAGTTAGCCAGAGAGCTCCCAGGCTCAGATCTGGTCTAACCAGAGAGACCCAGTACAAGCAAAAAG
CAGATCTTGTCTTCGTTGGGAGTGAATTAGCCCTTCCAGTCCCCCCTTTTCTTTTAAAAAGTGGCTAAGA
TCTACAGCTGCCTTGTAAGTCATTGGTCTTAAAGGTACCTGAGGTGTGACTGGAAAACCCACCTCCTCCT
CCTCTTGTGCTTCTAGCCAGGCACAATCAGCATTGGTAGCTGCTGTATTGCTACTTGTGATTGCTCCATG
TTTTTCTAGGTCTCGAGGTCGACGGTATCGATGCGGGGAGGCGGCCCAAAGGGAGATCCGACTCGTCTGA
GGGCGAAGGCGAAGACGCGGAAGAGGCCGCAGAGCCGGCAGCAGGCCGCGGGAAGGAAGGTCCGCTGGAT
TGAGGGCCGAAGGGACGTAGCAGAAGGACGTCCCGCGCAGAATCCAGGTGGCAACACAGGCGAGCAGCCA
AGGAAAGGACGATGATTTCCCCGACAACACCACGGAATTGTCAGTGCCCAACAGCCGAGCCCCTGTCCAG
CAGCGGGCAAGGCAGGCGGCGATGAGTTCCGCCGTGGCAATAGGGAGGGGGAAAGCGAAAGTCCCGGAAA
GGAGCTGACAGGTGGTGGCAATGCCCCAACCAGTGGGGGTTGCGTCAGCAAACACAGTGCACACCACGCC
ACGTTGCCTGACAACGGGCCACAACTCCTCATAAAGAGACAGCAACCAGGATTTATACAAGGAGGAGAAA
ATGAAAGCCATACGGGAAGCAATAGCATGATACAAAGGCATTAAAGCAGCGTATCCACATAGCGTAAAAG
GAGCAACATAGTTAAGAATACCAGTCAATCTTTCACAAATTTTGTAATCCAGAGGTTGATTATCGATAAG
CTTGATATCCTAC
Features (pLannotate 1.2.2; 28 found; start..end, strand, type, name):
    689..1199    -  promoter       hPGK promoter: human phosphoglycerate kinase 1 promoter
   1248..1365    -  misc_feature   cPPT/CTS: central polypurine tract and central termination sequence of HIV-1
   1499..1739    -  promoter       U6 promoter: RNA polymerase III promoter for human U6 snRNA
   1804..1977    +  CDS            F (fragment): CAPSD_BPPHS - Experimental evidence at protein level: Swiss-Prot protein existence level 1. Assembles to form an icosahedral capsid with a T=1 symmetry, about 30 nm in diameter, and consisting of 60 capsid proteins F (PubMed:11991963, PubMed:1370343, PubMed:8158636). Upon virus binding to host cell, one of the spikes dissociates from the capsid and the virus interacts with LPS through the exposed EF loops on the F proteins (PubMed:29229840). After the genome had been ejected, the channel formed by the F proteins at the unique fivefold axis remains open (PubMed:29229840). From Enterobacteria ph
   2008..2108    -  CDS            Rev (fragment): human immunodeficiency virus 1 (HIV-1) Rev protein; rev; enhances nuclear export of unspliced and incompletely spliced viral mRNAs
   2485..2718    -  misc_feature   RRE: The Rev response element (RRE) of HIV-1 allows for Rev-dependent mRNA export from the nucleus to the cytoplasm.
   2864..3227    -  CDS            HIV-1 gag (fragment): gag protein from human immunodeficiency virus 1; gag
   3211..3336    -  misc_feature   HIV-1 Ψ: packaging signal of human immunodeficiency virus type 1
   3383..3563    -  LTR            5' LTR (truncated): truncated 5' long terminal repeat (LTR) from HIV-1
   3564..3790    -  promoter       RSV promoter: Rous sarcoma virus enhancer/promoter
   3818..3836    -  promoter       T3 promoter: promoter for bacteriophage T3 RNA polymerase
   3881..3897    -  protein_bind   lac operator: The lac repressor binds to the lac operator to inhibit transcription in E. coli. This inhibition can be relieved by adding lactose or isopropyl-β-D-thiogalactopyranoside (IPTG). lac repressor encoded by lacI
   3905..3935    -  promoter       lac promoter: promoter for the E. coli lac operon
   3950..3971    -  protein_bind   CAP binding site: CAP binding activates transcription in the presence of cAMP. E. coli catabolite activator protein
   3984..4076    -  CDS            lacI (fragment): lac repressor; lacI; The lac repressor binds to the lac operator to inhibit transcription in E. coli. This inhibition can be relieved by adding lactose or isopropyl-β-D-thiogalactopyranoside (IPTG).
   4259..4847    -  rep_origin     ori: high-copy-number ColE1/pMB1/pBR322/pUC origin of replication
   5018..5878    -  CDS            AmpR: β-lactamase; bla; confers resistance to ampicillin, carbenicillin, and related antibiotics
   5879..5983    -  promoter       AmpR promoter: bla
   6036..6464    -  rep_origin     f1 ori (sequence partly withheld): f1 bacteriophage origin of replication; arrow indicates direction of (+) strand synthesis
   6469..6624    -  CDS            lacZα (fragment): LacZα fragment of β-galactosidase; lacZ fragment
   6632..6650    +  promoter       T7 promoter: promoter for bacteriophage T7 RNA polymerase
   6671..6806    -  rep_origin     SV40 ori: SV40 origin of replication
   6846..6967    -  polyA_signal   SV40 poly(A) signal: SV40 polyadenylation signal
   7039..7272    -  LTR            3' LTR (ΔU3): self-inactivating 3' long terminal repeat (LTR) from HIV-1
   7274..7507    -  CDS            nef (fragment): NEF_HV1Z2 - Experimental evidence at protein level: Swiss-Prot protein existence level 1. Extracellular Nef protein targets CD4(+) T-lymphocytes for apoptosis by interacting with CXCR4 surface receptors. From Human immunodeficiency virus type 1 group M subtype D (isolate Z2/CDC-Z34) (HIV-1).
   7477..8065    -  misc_feature   WPRE: woodchuck hepatitis virus posttranscriptional regulatory element
   8065..8083    -  misc_feature   MCS (fragment): pBluescript multiple cloning site
   8084..674     -  CDS            DsRed-Express (across the origin): rapidly maturing tetrameric variant of DsRed fluorescent protein (Bevis and Glick, 2002) mammalian codon-optimized
