[The description below was written by a language model from this plasmid's Addgene catalogue record and pLannotate feature annotations shown in this document.]
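Description:
pLKO.3R/MPL-shRNA4 is a lentiviral shRNA vector built on the pLKO.3R backbone for knocking down human MPL, the thrombopoietin receptor gene (also known as c-MPL, CD110 or TPOR). It is an 8,087 nt plasmid propagated in E. coli at high copy from a ColE1/pUC-type origin with ampicillin selection through the β-lactamase gene. An f1 origin, an SV40 origin and remnants of a pBluescript-type cloning region (lac promoter/operator, lacZα fragment, T3 and T7 promoters) are also annotated in the backbone.

The viral transfer cassette has a third-generation, self-inactivating layout. An RSV promoter fused to a truncated HIV-1 5' LTR drives Tat-independent transcription of the genomic RNA in packaging cells. It is followed by the Ψ packaging signal with a partial gag sequence, the Rev response element for nuclear export, the cPPT/CTS element, a WPRE and a ΔU3 3' LTR that inactivates LTR promoter activity after integration, with an SV40 polyadenylation signal downstream.

Two expression units sit within this frame. A human U6 RNA polymerase III promoter transcribes the MPL-shRNA4 hairpin, which the feature table does not annotate separately. A human PGK promoter drives DsRed-Express, a rapidly maturing red fluorescent protein that marks transduced cells, since no mammalian drug-resistance marker is annotated. Short fragments annotated as phage capsid protein F, Rev and nef are probably stuffer or residual viral sequence rather than functional genes.

The construct is used to produce lentiviral particles for stable MPL silencing in human cells. The associated publication concerns activation of the thrombopoietin receptor by mutant calreticulin in myeloproliferative neoplasms.
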