Addgene plasmid #204529: pLKO.3R/MPL-shRNA4
Purpose: Lentiviral expression of MPL-shRNA4; gene knock down of human MPL
Depositing lab: Norio Komatsu. Depositing organization: Juntendo University. Publication: Activation of the thrombopoietin receptor by mutant calreticulin in CALR-mutant myeloproliferative neoplasms. Araki M, Yang Y, Masubuchi N, Hironaka Y, Takei H, Morishita S, Mizukami Y, Kan S, Shirane S, Edahiro Y, Sunami Y, Ohsaka A, Komatsu N. Blood. 2016 Jan 27. pii: blood-2015-09-671172. 10.1182/blood-2015-09-671172 PubMed 26817954.
Backbone
  Vector backbone: pLKO.3R
  Backbone manufacturer: Christophe Benoist & Diane Mathis (Addgene plasmid # 14748)
  Vector type: Lentiviral
Growth in bacteria
  Bacterial resistance: Ampicillin, 100 μg/mL
  Growth temperature: 37°C
  Growth strain: NEB Stable
  Copy number: High Copy
Gene/Insert
  Gene/Insert name: MPL-shRNA4
  gRNA/shRNA sequence: CCGGCCTCTGGGTGAAGAATGTGTTCTCGAGAACACATTCTTCACCCAGAGGTTTTTG
  Species: H. sapiens (human)
  Entrez Gene: MPL (a.k.a. C-MPL, CD110, MPLV, THCYT2, THPOR, TPOR)
  Cloning method: Ligation Independent Cloning
Terms and licenses: Academic/Nonprofit Terms; Industry Terms: Not Available to Industry
How to cite: pLKO.3R/MPL-shRNA4 was a gift from Norio Komatsu (Addgene plasmid # 204529 ; http://n2t.net/addgene:204529 ; RRID:Addgene_204529)
